Addgene plasmid #8741: pKT0150
Depositing lab: Kurt Thorn. Depositing organization: Harvard University. Publication: Optimized cassettes for fluorescent protein tagging in Saccharomyces cerevisiae. Sheff MA, Thorn KS. Yeast 2004 Jun;21(8):661-70. 10.1002/yea.1130 PubMed 15197731.
Backbone
  Vector backbone: pFA6a-link
  Backbone size w/o insert (bp): 4894
  Vector type: Yeast Expression
  Selectable markers: KanR
Growth in bacteria
  Bacterial resistance: Ampicillin, 100 μg/mL
  Growth temperature: 37°C
  Growth strain: DH5alpha
  Copy number: Unknown
Gene/Insert
  Gene/Insert name: yESapphire (alt names: Codon-optimized GFP variant; pKT150 (pFA6a–link–yESapphire–Kan))
  Mutation: yEGFP with S72A, Y145F, T203I
  Tag / fusion protein: Codon optimized linker (N terminal on backbone)
  Cloning method: Restriction Enzyme; 5′ cloning site PacI (not destroyed); 3′ cloning site AscI (not destroyed)
  Sequencing primers: 5′ SP6
Terms and licenses: Academic/Nonprofit Terms; Industry Terms: Not Available to Industry
Depositor comments: Full name of this plasmid is pFA6a-link-yESapphire-KanR. yESapphire is created by mutagenesis from a codon-optimized green fluorescent protein - yEGFP1 (Cormack et al. 1997). This yEGFP variant is cloned into pDH5, replacing YFP. An codon-optimized linker was added into the yEGFP variant to improve expression level. The G418 resistance marker (KanR) was introduced into the plasmid by subcloning the BglII/EcoRI fragment of pDH3 (Hailey et al., 2002) into the plasmid, in place of SpHIS5. The yeast GFP used to create this plasmid contained a point mutation M233I that is present in all GFP variants derived from this original yEGFP. The mutation had no effect on fluorescence (see associated publication for more details).
How to cite: pKT0150 was a gift from Kurt Thorn (Addgene plasmid # 8741 ; http://n2t.net/addgene:8741 ; RRID:Addgene_8741)
