[The description below was written by a language model from this plasmid's Addgene catalogue record, the feature table of its GenBank file and pLannotate feature annotations shown in this document.]
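Description:
pKT0150, whose full name is pFA6a-link-yESapphire-KanR, is a yeast fluorescent-protein tagging plasmid built on the pFA6a-link backbone. It is listed as a yeast expression vector, but the feature table shows no yeast origin of replication or centromere and no yeast promoter upstream of the fluorescent protein. This fits a cassette template whose module is meant to be integrated into the Saccharomyces cerevisiae genome so that a chromosomal gene is fused in frame to the tag and expressed from its own promoter. In E. coli the 4,894 bp plasmid replicates from a high-copy ColE1/pUC-type origin and is selected with ampicillin through the bla gene and its promoter.

The payload is yESapphire, a variant made by mutagenesis of the yeast codon-optimized yEGFP1 and carrying S72A, Y145F and T203I. The automated annotation labels this reading frame simply as yeGFP. It also carries the M233I change present in the parental yEGFP, which the depositor reports has no effect on fluorescence. The coding sequence lies between retained PacI and AscI sites and is preceded by a codon-optimized linker on the backbone, added to improve expression. It is followed by the S. cerevisiae ADH1 terminator, which supplies transcription termination for the resulting fusion. Downstream is the kanMX module, an aminoglycoside phosphotransferase gene flanked by the Ashbya gossypii TEF promoter and terminator. It confers G418 resistance in yeast and replaced the SpHIS5 marker of the precursor plasmid. SP6 and T7 phage promoters flank the cassette and mainly serve as sequencing primer sites. The two feature tables describe the same sequence with different start coordinates.

The plasmid belongs to a series of optimized cassettes for fluorescent protein tagging in budding yeast.
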