LOCUS       Exported 4894 bp ds-DNA circular SYN 12-MAY-2021
DEFINITION  synthetic circular DNA
ACCESSION   .
VERSION     .
KEYWORDS    pKT0150
SOURCE      synthetic DNA construct
  ORGANISM  synthetic DNA construct
REFERENCE   1 (bases 1 to 4894)
  AUTHORS   Sheff MA, Thorn KS
  TITLE     Optimized cassettes for fluorescent protein tagging in Saccharomyces
            cerevisiae.
  JOURNAL   Yeast 2004 Jun;21(8):661-70.
  PUBMED    15197731
REFERENCE   2 (bases 1 to 4894)
  AUTHORS   .
  TITLE     Direct Submission
  JOURNAL   Exported May 12, 2021 from SnapGene Server 1.1.58
            http://www.snapgene.com
FEATURES             Location/Qualifiers
     source          1..4894
                     /organism="synthetic DNA construct"
                     /mol_type="other DNA"
     primer_bind     116..135
                     /label=pRS-marker
                     /note="pRS vectors, use to sequence yeast selectable
                     marker"
     promoter        216..234
                     /label=SP6 promoter
                     /note="promoter for bacteriophage SP6 RNA polymerase"
     primer_bind     216..233
                     /label=SP6
                     /note="SP6 promoter, forward primer"
     CDS             304..1020
                     /codon_start=1
                     /product="yeast-enhanced green fluorescent protein"
                     /label=yeGFP
                     /note="codons optimized for translation in S. cerevisiae
                     and C. albicans"
                     /translation="MSKGEELFTGVVPILVELDGDVNGHKFSVSGEGEGDATYGKLTLK
                     FICTTGKLPVPWPTLVTTFSYGVQCFARYPDHMKQHDFFKSAMPEGYVQERTIFFKDDG
                     NYKTRAEVKFEGDTLVNRIELKGIDFKEDGNILGHKLEYNFNSHNVYIMADKQKNGIKV
                     NFKIRHNIEDGSVQLADHYQQNTPIGDGPVLLPDNHYLSIQSALSKDPNEKRDHMVLLE
                     FVTAAGITHGIDELYK"
     terminator      1041..1228
                     /gene="S. cerevisiae ADH1"
                     /label=ADH1 terminator
                     /note="transcription terminator for the S. cerevisiae
                     alcohol dehydrogenase 1 (ADH1) gene"
     primer_bind     complement(1096..1120)
                     /label=pHybLex-R
                     /note="ADH terminator, reverse primer"
     gene            1303..2659
                     /label=kanMX
                     /note="yeast selectable marker conferring kanamycin
                     resistance (Wach et al., 1994)"
     promoter        1303..1646
                     /label=TEF promoter
                     /note="Ashbya gossypii TEF promoter"
     CDS             1647..2456
                     /codon_start=1
                     /gene="aph(3')-Ia"
                     /product="aminoglycoside phosphotransferase"
                     /label=KanR
                     /note="confers resistance to kanamycin"
                     /translation="MGKEKTHVSRPRLNSNMDADLYGYKWARDNVGQSGATIYRLYGKP
                     DAPELFLKHGKGSVANDVTDEMVRLNWLTEFMPLPTIKHFIRTPDDAWLLTTAIPGKTA
                     FQVLEEYPDSGENIVDALAVFLRRLHSIPVCNCPFNSDRVFRLAQAQSRMNNGLVDASD
                     FDDERNGWPVEQVWKEMHKLLPFSPDSVVTHGDFSLDNLIFDEGKLIGCIDVGRVGIAD
                     RYQDLAILWNCLGEFSPSLQKRLFQKYGIDNPDMNKLQFHLMLDEFF"
     primer_bind     complement(1714..1733)
                     /label=Kan-R
                     /note="Kanamycin resistance gene, reverse primer"
     terminator      2462..2659
                     /label=TEF terminator
                     /note="Ashbya gossypii TEF terminator"
     primer_bind     complement(2763..2782)
                     /label=T7
                     /note="T7 promoter, forward primer"
     promoter        complement(2764..2782)
                     /label=T7 promoter
                     /note="promoter for bacteriophage T7 RNA polymerase"
     primer_bind     complement(2869..2886)
                     /label=L4440
                     /note="L4440 vector, forward primer"
     rep_origin      complement(3040..3628)
                     /direction=LEFT
                     /label=ori
                     /note="high-copy-number ColE1/pMB1/pBR322/pUC origin of
                     replication"
     primer_bind     complement(3120..3139)
                     /label=pBR322ori-F
                     /note="pBR322 origin, forward primer"
     CDS             complement(3799..4659)
                     /codon_start=1
                     /gene="bla"
                     /product="beta-lactamase"
                     /label=AmpR
                     /note="confers resistance to ampicillin, carbenicillin, and
                     related antibiotics"
                     /translation="MSIQHFRVALIPFFAAFCLPVFAHPETLVKVKDAEDQLGARVGYI
                     ELDLNSGKILESFRPEERFPMMSTFKVLLCGAVLSRIDAGQEQLGRRIHYSQNDLVEYS
                     PVTEKHLTDGMTVRELCSAAITMSDNTAANLLLTTIGGPKELTAFLHNMGDHVTRLDRW
                     EPELNEAIPNDERDTTMPVAMATTLRKLLTGELLTLASRQQLIDWMEADKVAGPLLRSA
                     LPAGWFIADKSGAGERGSRGIIAALGPDGKPSRIVVIYTTGSQATMDERNRQIAEIGAS
                     LIKHW"
     primer_bind     4422..4441
                     /label=Amp-R
                     /note="Ampicillin resistance gene, reverse primer"
     promoter        complement(4660..4764)
                     /gene="bla"
                     /label=AmpR promoter
     primer_bind     4832..4850
                     /label=pBRforEco
                     /note="pBR322 vectors, upsteam of EcoRI site, forward
                     primer"
     primer_bind     complement(4888..16)
                     /label=pGEX 3'
                     /note="pGEX vectors, reverse primer"
ORIGIN
        1 cacatgcagc tcccggagac ggtcacagct tgtctgtaag cggatgccgg gagcagacaa
       61 gcccgtcagg gcgcgtcagc gggtgttggc gggtgtcggg gctggcttaa ctatgcggca
      121 tcagagcaga ttgtactgag agtgcaccat atggacatat tgtcgttaga acgcggctac
      181 aattaataca taaccttatg tatcatacac atacgattta ggtgacacta tagaacgcgg
      241 ccgccagctg aagcttcgta cgctgcaggt cgacggatcg gtgacggtgc tggtttaatt
      301 aacatgtcta aaggtgaaga attattcact ggtgttgtcc caattttggt tgaattagat
      361 ggtgatgtta atggtcacaa attttctgtc tccggtgaag gtgaaggtga tgctacttac
      421 ggtaaattga ccttaaaatt tatttgtact actggtaaat tgccagttcc atggccaacc
      481 ttagtcacta ctttttctta tggtgttcaa tgttttgcta gatacccaga tcatatgaaa
      541 caacatgact ttttcaagtc tgccatgcca gaaggttatg ttcaagaaag aactattttt
      601 ttcaaagatg acggtaacta caagaccaga gctgaagtca agtttgaagg tgatacctta
      661 gttaatagaa tcgaattaaa aggtattgat tttaaagaag atggtaacat tttaggtcac
      721 aaattggaat acaactttaa ctctcacaat gtttacatca tggctgacaa acaaaagaat
      781 ggtatcaaag ttaacttcaa aattagacac aacattgaag atggttctgt tcaattagct
      841 gaccattatc aacaaaatac tccaattggt gatggtccag tcttgttacc agacaaccat
      901 tacttatcca ttcaatctgc cttatccaaa gatccaaacg aaaagagaga ccacatggtc
      961 ttgttagaat ttgttactgc tgctggtatt acccatggta ttgatgaatt gtacaaataa
     1021 ggcgcgccac ttctaaataa gcgaatttct tatgatttat gatttttatt attaaataag
     1081 ttataaaaaa aataagtgta tacaaatttt aaagtgactc ttaggtttta aaacgaaaat
     1141 tcttattctt gagtaactct ttcctgtagg tcaggttgct ttctcaggta tagtatgagg
     1201 tcgctcttat tgaccacacc tctaccggca gatccgctag ggataacagg gtaatataga
     1261 tctgtttagc ttgcctcgtc cccgccgggt cacccggcca gcgacatgga ggcccagaat
     1321 accctccttg acagtcttga cgtgcgcagc tcaggggcat gatgtgactg tcgcccgtac
     1381 atttagccca tacatcccca tgtataatca tttgcatcca tacattttga tggccgcacg
     1441 gcgcgaagca aaaattacgg ctcctcgctg cagacctgcg agcagggaaa cgctcccctc
     1501 acagacgcgt tgaattgtcc ccacgccgcg cccctgtaga gaaatataaa aggttaggat
     1561 ttgccactga ggttcttctt tcatatactt ccttttaaaa tcttgctagg atacagttct
     1621 cacatcacat ccgaacataa acaaccatgg gtaaggaaaa gactcacgtt tcgaggccgc
     1681 gattaaattc caacatggat gctgatttat atgggtataa atgggctcgc gataatgtcg
     1741 ggcaatcagg tgcgacaatc tatcgattgt atgggaagcc cgatgcgcca gagttgtttc
     1801 tgaaacatgg caaaggtagc gttgccaatg atgttacaga tgagatggtc agactaaact
     1861 ggctgacgga atttatgcct cttccgacca tcaagcattt tatccgtact cctgatgatg
     1921 catggttact caccactgcg atccccggca aaacagcatt ccaggtatta gaagaatatc
     1981 ctgattcagg tgaaaatatt gttgatgcgc tggcagtgtt cctgcgccgg ttgcattcga
     2041 ttcctgtttg taattgtcct tttaacagcg atcgcgtatt tcgtctcgct caggcgcaat
     2101 cacgaatgaa taacggtttg gttgatgcga gtgattttga tgacgagcgt aatggctggc
     2161 ctgttgaaca agtctggaaa gaaatgcata agcttttgcc attctcaccg gattcagtcg
     2221 tcactcatgg tgatttctca cttgataacc ttatttttga cgaggggaaa ttaataggtt
     2281 gtattgatgt tggacgagtc ggaatcgcag accgatacca ggatcttgcc atcctatgga
     2341 actgcctcgg tgagttttct ccttcattac agaaacggct ttttcaaaaa tatggtattg
     2401 ataatcctga tatgaataaa ttgcagtttc atttgatgct cgatgagttt ttctaatcag
     2461 tactgacaat aaaaagattc ttgttttcaa gaacttgtca tttgtatagt ttttttatat
     2521 tgtagttgtt ctattttaat caaatgttag cgtgatttat attttttttc gcctcgacat
     2581 catctgccca gatgcgaagt taagtgcgca gaaagtaata tcatgcgtca atcgtatgtg
     2641 aatgctggtc gctatactgc tgtcgattcg atactaacgc cgccatccag tttaaacgag
     2701 ctcgaattca tcgatgatat cagatccact agtggcctat gcggccgcgg atctgccggt
     2761 ctccctatag tgagtcgtat taatttcgat aagccaggtt aacctgcatt aatgaatcgg
     2821 ccaacgcgcg gggagaggcg gtttgcgtat tgggcgctct tccgcttcct cgctcactga
     2881 ctcgctgcgc tcggtcgttc ggctgcggcg agcggtatca gctcactcaa aggcggtaat
     2941 acggttatcc acagaatcag gggataacgc aggaaagaac atgtgagcaa aaggccagca
     3001 aaaggccagg aaccgtaaaa aggccgcgtt gctggcgttt ttccataggc tccgcccccc
     3061 tgacgagcat cacaaaaatc gacgctcaag tcagaggtgg cgaaacccga caggactata
     3121 aagataccag gcgtttcccc ctggaagctc cctcgtgcgc tctcctgttc cgaccctgcc
     3181 gcttaccgga tacctgtccg cctttctccc ttcgggaagc gtggcgcttt ctcatagctc
     3241 acgctgtagg tatctcagtt cggtgtaggt cgttcgctcc aagctgggct gtgtgcacga
     3301 accccccgtt cagcccgacc gctgcgcctt atccggtaac tatcgtcttg agtccaaccc
     3361 ggtaagacac gacttatcgc cactggcagc agccactggt aacaggatta gcagagcgag
     3421 gtatgtaggc ggtgctacag agttcttgaa gtggtggcct aactacggct acactagaag
     3481 aacagtattt ggtatctgcg ctctgctgaa gccagttacc ttcggaaaaa gagttggtag
     3541 ctcttgatcc ggcaaacaaa ccaccgctgg tagcggtggt ttttttgttt gcaagcagca
     3601 gattacgcgc agaaaaaaag gatctcaaga agatcctttg atcttttcta cggggtctga
     3661 cgctcagtgg aacgaaaact cacgttaagg gattttggtc atgagattat caaaaaggat
     3721 cttcacctag atccttttaa attaaaaatg aagttttaaa tcaatctaaa gtatatatga
     3781 gtaaacttgg tctgacagtt accaatgctt aatcagtgag gcacctatct cagcgatctg
     3841 tctatttcgt tcatccatag ttgcctgact ccccgtcgtg tagataacta cgatacggga
     3901 gggcttacca tctggcccca gtgctgcaat gataccgcga gacccacgct caccggctcc
     3961 agatttatca gcaataaacc agccagccgg aagggccgag cgcagaagtg gtcctgcaac
     4021 tttatccgcc tccatccagt ctattaattg ttgccgggaa gctagagtaa gtagttcgcc
     4081 agttaatagt ttgcgcaacg ttgttgccat tgctacaggc atcgtggtgt cacgctcgtc
     4141 gtttggtatg gcttcattca gctccggttc ccaacgatca aggcgagtta catgatcccc
     4201 catgttgtgc aaaaaagcgg ttagctcctt cggtcctccg atcgttgtca gaagtaagtt
     4261 ggccgcagtg ttatcactca tggttatggc agcactgcat aattctctta ctgtcatgcc
     4321 atccgtaaga tgcttttctg tgactggtga gtactcaacc aagtcattct gagaatagtg
     4381 tatgcggcga ccgagttgct cttgcccggc gtcaatacgg gataataccg cgccacatag
     4441 cagaacttta aaagtgctca tcattggaaa acgttcttcg gggcgaaaac tctcaaggat
     4501 cttaccgctg ttgagatcca gttcgatgta acccactcgt gcacccaact gatcttcagc
     4561 atcttttact ttcaccagcg tttctgggtg agcaaaaaca ggaaggcaaa atgccgcaaa
     4621 aaagggaata agggcgacac ggaaatgttg aatactcata ctcttccttt ttcaatatta
     4681 ttgaagcatt tatcagggtt attgtctcat gagcggatac atatttgaat gtatttagaa
     4741 aaataaacaa ataggggttc cgcgcacatt tccccgaaaa gtgccacctg acgtctaaga
     4801 aaccattatt atcatgacat taacctataa aaataggcgt atcacgaggc cctttcgtct
     4861 cgcgcgtttc ggtgatgacg gtgaaaacct ctga
//
