Features (pLannotate 1.2.2; 11 found; start..end, strand, type, name):
      5..721     +  CDS            yeGFP: yeast-enhanced green fluorescent protein codons optimized for translation in S. cerevisiae and C. albicans
    742..929     +  terminator     ADH1 terminator: S. cerevisiae ADH1; transcription terminator for the S. cerevisiae alcohol dehydrogenase 1 (ADH1) gene
   1004..2360    +  gene           kanMX: yeast selectable marker conferring kanamycin resistance (Wach et al., 1994)
   2465..2483    -  promoter       T7 promoter: promoter for bacteriophage T7 RNA polymerase
   2505..2558    -  CDS            lacI (fragment): lac repressor; lacI; The lac repressor binds to the lac operator to inhibit transcription in E. coli. This inhibition can be relieved by adding lactose or isopropyl-β-D-thiogalactopyranoside (IPTG).
   2741..3329    -  rep_origin     ori: high-copy-number ColE1/pMB1/pBR322/pUC origin of replication
   3500..4360    -  CDS            AmpR: β-lactamase; bla; confers resistance to ampicillin, carbenicillin, and related antibiotics
   4361..4465    -  promoter       AmpR promoter: bla
   4560..4595    +  CDS            rop (fragment): Rop protein, which maintains plasmids at low copy number; rop
   4697..4748    +  misc_feature   bom (fragment): basis of mobility region from pBR322
   4811..4829    +  promoter       SP6 promoter: promoter for bacteriophage SP6 RNA polymerase
>Addgene plasmid #8741 | pKT0150 | depositor full sequence | sequence record 6752 | Author sequence
TAACATGTCTAAAGGTGAAGAATTATTCACTGGTGTTGTCCCAATTTTGGTTGAATTAGATGGTGATGTT
AATGGTCACAAATTTTCTGTCTCCGGTGAAGGTGAAGGTGATGCTACTTACGGTAAATTGACCTTAAAAT
TTATTTGTACTACTGGTAAATTGCCAGTTCCATGGCCAACCTTAGTCACTACTTTTTCTTATGGTGTTCA
ATGTTTTGCTAGATACCCAGATCATATGAAACAACATGACTTTTTCAAGTCTGCCATGCCAGAAGGTTAT
GTTCAAGAAAGAACTATTTTTTTCAAAGATGACGGTAACTACAAGACCAGAGCTGAAGTCAAGTTTGAAG
GTGATACCTTAGTTAATAGAATCGAATTAAAAGGTATTGATTTTAAAGAAGATGGTAACATTTTAGGTCA
CAAATTGGAATACAACTTTAACTCTCACAATGTTTACATCATGGCTGACAAACAAAAGAATGGTATCAAA
GTTAACTTCAAAATTAGACACAACATTGAAGATGGTTCTGTTCAATTAGCTGACCATTATCAACAAAATA
CTCCAATTGGTGATGGTCCAGTCTTGTTACCAGACAACCATTACTTATCCATTCAATCTGCCTTATCCAA
AGATCCAAACGAAAAGAGAGACCACATGGTCTTGTTAGAATTTGTTACTGCTGCTGGTATTACCCATGGT
ATGGATGAATTGTACAAATAAGGCGCGCCACTTCTAAATAAGCGAATTTCTTATGATTTATGATTTTTAT
TATTAAATAAGTTATAAAAAAAATAAGTGTATACAAATTTTAAAGTGACTCTTAGGTTTTAAAACGAAAA
TTCTTATTCTTGAGTAACTCTTTCCTGTAGGTCAGGTTGCTTTCTCAGGTATAGTATGAGGTCGCTCTTA
TTGACCACACCTCTACCGGCAGATCCGCTAGGGATAACAGGGTAATATAGATCTGTTTAGCTTGCCTCGT
CCCCGCCGGGTCACCCGGCCAGCGACATGGAGGCCCAGAATACCCTCCTTGACAGTCTTGACGTGCGCAG
CTCAGGGGCATGATGTGACTGTCGCCCGTACATTTAGCCCATACATCCCCATGTATAATCATTTGCATCC
ATACATTTTGATGGCCGCACGGCGCGAAGCAAAAATTACGGCTCCTCGCTGCAGACCTGCGAGCAGGGAA
ACGCTCCCCTCACAGACGCGTTGAATTGTCCCCACGCCGCGCCCCTGTAGAGAAATATAAAAGGTTAGGA
TTTGCCACTGAGGTTCTTCTTTCATATACTTCCTTTTAAAATCTTGCTAGGATACAGTTCTCACATCACA
TCCGAACATAAACAACCATGGGTAAGGAAAAGACTCACGTTTCGAGGCCGCGATTAAATTCCAACATGGA
TGCTGATTTATATGGGTATAAATGGGCTCGCGATAATGTCGGGCAATCAGGTGCGACAATCTATCGATTG
TATGGGAAGCCCGATGCGCCAGAGTTGTTTCTGAAACATGGCAAAGGTAGCGTTGCCAATGATGTTACAG
ATGAGATGGTCAGACTAAACTGGCTGACGGAATTTATGCCTCTTCCGACCATCAAGCATTTTATCCGTAC
TCCTGATGATGCATGGTTACTCACCACTGCGATCCCCGGCAAAACAGCATTCCAGGTATTAGAAGAATAT
CCTGATTCAGGTGAAAATATTGTTGATGCGCTGGCAGTGTTCCTGCGCCGGTTGCATTCGATTCCTGTTT
GTAATTGTCCTTTTAACAGCGATCGCGTATTTCGTCTCGCTCAGGCGCAATCACGAATGAATAACGGTTT
GGTTGATGCGAGTGATTTTGATGACGAGCGTAATGGCTGGCCTGTTGAACAAGTCTGGAAAGAAATGCAT
AAGCTTTTGCCATTCTCACCGGATTCAGTCGTCACTCATGGTGATTTCTCACTTGATAACCTTATTTTTG
ACGAGGGGAAATTAATAGGTTGTATTGATGTTGGACGAGTCGGAATCGCAGACCGATACCAGGATCTTGC
CATCCTATGGAACTGCCTCGGTGAGTTTTCTCCTTCATTACAGAAACGGCTTTTTCAAAAATATGGTATT
GATAATCCTGATATGAATAAATTGCAGTTTCATTTGATGCTCGATGAGTTTTTCTAATCAGTACTGACAA
TAAAAAGATTCTTGTTTTCAAGAACTTGTCATTTGTATAGTTTTTTTATATTGTAGTTGTTCTATTTTAA
TCAAATGTTAGCGTGATTTATATTTTTTTTCGCCTCGACATCATCTGCCCAGATGCGAAGTTAAGTGCGC
AGAAAGTAATATCATGCGTCAATCGTATGTGAATGCTGGTCGCTATACTGCTGTCGATTCGATACTAACG
CCGCCATCCAGTTTAAACGAGCTCGAATTCATCGATGATATCAGATCCACTAGTGGCCTATGCGGCCGCG
GATCTGCCGGTCTCCCTATAGTGAGTCGTATTAATTTCGATAAGCCAGGTTAACCTGCATTAATGAATCG
GCCAACGCGCGGGGAGAGGCGGTTTGCGTATTGGGCGCTCTTCCGCTTCCTCGCTCACTGACTCGCTGCG
CTCGGTCGTTCGGCTGCGGCGAGCGGTATCAGCTCACTCAAAGGCGGTAATACGGTTATCCACAGAATCA
GGGGATAACGCAGGAAAGAACATGTGAGCAAAAGGCCAGCAAAAGGCCAGGAACCGTAAAAAGGCCGCGT
TGCTGGCGTTTTTCCATAGGCTCCGCCCCCCTGACGAGCATCACAAAAATCGACGCTCAAGTCAGAGGTG
GCGAAACCCGACAGGACTATAAAGATACCAGGCGTTTCCCCCTGGAAGCTCCCTCGTGCGCTCTCCTGTT
CCGACCCTGCCGCTTACCGGATACCTGTCCGCCTTTCTCCCTTCGGGAAGCGTGGCGCTTTCTCAATGCT
CACGCTGTAGGTATCTCAGTTCGGTGTAGGTCGTTCGCTCCAAGCTGGGCTGTGTGCACGAACCCCCCGT
TCAGCCCGACCGCTGCGCCTTATCCGGTAACTATCGTCTTGAGTCCAACCCGGTAAGACACGACTTATCG
CCACTGGCAGCAGCCACTGGTAACAGGATTAGCAGAGCGAGGTATGTAGGCGGTGCTACAGAGTTCTTGA
AGTGGTGGCCTAACTACGGCTACACTAGAAGGACAGTATTTGGTATCTGCGCTCTGCTGAAGCCAGTTAC
CTTCGGAAAAAGAGTTGGTAGCTCTTGATCCGGCAAACAAACCACCGCTGGTAGCGGTGGTTTTTTTGTT
TGCAAGCAGCAGATTACGCGCAGAAAAAAAGGATCTCAAGAAGATCCTTTGATCTTTTCTACGGGGTCTG
ACGCTCAGTGGAACGAAAACTCACGTTAAGGGATTTTGGTCATGAGATTATCAAAAAGGATCTTCACCTA
GATCCTTTTAAATTAAAAATGAAGTTTTAAATCAATCTAAAGTATATATGAGTAAACTTGGTCTGACAGT
TACCAATGCTTAATCAGTGAGGCACCTATCTCAGCGATCTGTCTATTTCGTTCATCCATAGTTGCCTGAC
TCCCCGTCGTGTAGATAACTACGATACGGGAGGGCTTACCATCTGGCCCCAGTGCTGCAATGATACCGCG
AGACCCACGCTCACCGGCTCCAGATTTATCAGCAATAAACCAGCCAGCCGGAAGGGCCGAGCGCAGAAGT
GGTCCTGCAACTTTATCCGCCTCCATCCAGTCTATTAATTGTTGCCGGGAAGCTAGAGTAAGTAGTTCGC
CAGTTAATAGTTTGCGCAACGTTGTTGCCATTGCTACAGGCATCGTGGTGTCACGCTCGTCGTTTGGTAT
GGCTTCATTCAGCTCCGGTTCCCAACGATCAAGGCGAGTTACATGATCCCCCATGTTGTGCAAAAAAGCG
GTTAGCTCCTTCGGTCCTCCGATCGTTGTCAGAAGTAAGTTGGCCGCAGTGTTATCACTCATGGTTATGG
CAGCACTGCATAATTCTCTTACTGTCATGCCATCCGTAAGATGCTTTTCTGTGACTGGTGAGTACTCAAC
CAAGTCATTCTGAGAATAGTGTATGCGGCGACCGAGTTGCTCTTGCCCGGCGTCAATACGGGATAATACC
GCGCCACATAGCAGAACTTTAAAAGTGCTCATCATTGGAAAACGTTCTTCGGGGCGAAAACTCTCAAGGA
TCTTACCGCTGTTGAGATCCAGTTCGATGTAACCCACTCGTGCACCCAACTGATCTTCAGCATCTTTTAC
TTTCACCAGCGTTTCTGGGTGAGCAAAAACAGGAAGGCAAAATGCCGCAAAAAAGGGAATAAGGGCGACA
CGGAAATGTTGAATACTCATACTCTTCCTTTTTCAATATTATTGAAGCATTTATCAGGGTTATTGTCTCA
TGAGCGGATACATATTTGAATGTATTTAGAAAAATAAACAAATAGGGGTTCCGCGCACATTTCCCCGAAA
AGTGCCACCTGACGTCTAAGAAACCATTATTATCATGACATTAACCTATAAAAATAGGCGTATCACGAGG
CCCTTTCGTCTCGCGCGTTTCGGTGATGACGGTGAAAACCTCTGACACATGCAGCTCCCGGAGACGGTCA
CAGCTTGTCTGTAAGCGGATGCCGGGAGCAGACAAGCCCGTCAGGGCGCGTCAGCGGGTGTTGGCGGGTG
TCGGGGCTGGCTTAACTATGCGGCATCAGAGCAGATTGTACTGAGAGTGCACCATATGGACATATTGTCG
TTAGAACGCGGCTACAATTAATACATAACCTTATGTATCATACACATACGATTTAGGTGACACTATAGAA
CGCGGCCGCCAGCTGAAGCTTCGTACGCTGCAGGTCGACGGATCGGTGACGGTGCTGGTTTAAT
